>Addgene plasmid #40392 | pBACgus_Sumostar/LRRK2 1867-2176 | depositor full sequence | sequence record 52069 | pBACgus_Sumostar/LRRK2 1867-2176 sequence 8698 bps
GGAACGGCTCCGCCCACTATTAATGAAATTAAAAATTCCAATTTTAAAAAACGCAGCAAGAGAAACATTT
GTATGAAAGAATGCGTAGAAGGAAAGAAAAATGTCGTCGACATGCTGAACAACAAGATTAATATGCCTCC
GTGTATAAAAAAAATATTGAACGATTTGAAAGAAAACAATGTACCGCGCGGCGGTATGTACAGGAAGAGG
TTTATACTAAACTGTTACATTGCAAACGTGGTTTCGTGTGCCAAGTGTGAAAACCGATGTTTAATCAAGG
CTCTGACGCATTTCTACAACCACGACTCCAAGTGTGTGGGTGAAGTCATGCATCTTTTAATCAAATCCCA
AGATGTGTATAAACCACCAAACTGCCAAAAAATGAAAACTGTCGACAAGCTCTGTCCGTTTGCTGGCAAC
TGCAAGGGTCTCAATCCTATTTGTAATTATTGAATAATAAAACAATTATAAATGCTAAATTTGTTTTTTA
TTAACGATACAAACCAAACGCAACAAGAACATTTGTAGTATTATCTATAATTGAAAACGCGTAGTTATAA
TCGCTGAGGTAATATTTAAAATCATTTTCAAATGATTCACAGTTAATTTGCGACAATATAATTTTATTTT
CACATAAACTAGACGCCTTGTCGTCTTCTTCTTCGTATTCCTTCTCTTTTTCATTTTTCTCTTCATAAAA
ATTAACATAGTTATTATCGTATCCATATATGTATCTATCGTATAGAGTAAATTTTTTGTTGTCATAAATA
TATATGTCTTTTTTAATGGGGTGTATAGTACCGCTGCGCATAGTTTTTCTGTAATTTACAACAGTGCTAT
TTTCTGGTAGTTCTTCGGAGTGTGTTGCTTTAATTATTAAATTTATATAATCAATGAATTTGGGATCGTC
GGTTTTGTACAATATGTTGCCGGCATAGTACGCAGCTTCTTCTAGTTCAATTACACCATTTTTTAGCAGC
ACCGGATTAACATAACTTTCCAAAATGTTGTACGAACCGTTAAACAAAAACAGTTCACCTCCCTTTTCTA
TACTATTGTCTGCGAGCAGTTGTTTGTTGTTAAAAATAACAGCCATTGTAATGAGACGCACAAACTAATA
TCACAAACTGGAAATGTCTATCAATATATAGTTGCTGATCAGATCCTCATTGTTTGCCTCCCTGCTGCGG
TTTTTCACCGAAGTTCATGCCAGTCCAGCGTTTTTGCAGCAGAAAAGCCGCCGACTTCGGTTTGCGGTCG
CGAGTGAAGATCCCTTTCTTGTTACCGCCAACGCGCAATATGCCTTGCGAGGTCGCAAAATCGGCGAAAT
TCCATACCTGTTCACCGACGACGGCGCTGACGCGATCAAAGACGCGGTGATACATATCCAGCCATGCACA
CTGATACTCTTCACTCCACATGTCGGTGTACATTGAGTGCAGCCCGGCTAACGTATCCACGCCGTATTCG
GTGATGATAATCGGCTGATGCAGTTTCTCCTGCCAGGCCAGAAGTTCTTTTTCCAGTACCTTCTCTGCCG
TTTCCAAATCGCCGCTTTGGACATACCATCCGTAATAACGGTTCAGGCACAGCACATCAAAGAGATCGCT
GATGGTATCGGTGTGAGCGTCGCAGAACATTACATTGACGCAGGTGATCGGACGCGTCGGGTCGAGTTTA
CGCGTTGCTTCCGCCAGTGGCGCGAAATATTCCCGTGCACCTTGCGGACGGGTATCCGGTTCGTTGGCAA
TACTCCACATCACCACGCTTGGGTGGTTTTTGTCACGCGCTATCAGCTCTTTAATCGCCTGTAAGTGCGC
TTGCTGAGTTTCCCCGTTGACTGCCTCTTCGCTGTACAGTTCTTTCGGCTTGTTGCCCGCTTCGAAACCA
ATGCCTAAAGAGAGCGAAAAGCCGACAGCAGCAGTTTCATCAATCACCACGATGCCATGTTCATCTGCCC
AGTCGAGCATCTCTTCAGCGTAAGGGTAATGCGAGGTACGGTAGGAGTTGGCCCCAATCCAGTCCATTAA
TGCGTGGTCGTGCACCATCAGCACGTTATCGAATCCTTTGCCACGTAAGTCCGCATCTTCATGACGACCA
AAGCCAGTAAAGTAGAACGGTTTGTGGTTAATCAGGAACTGTTGGCCCTTCACTGCCACTGACCGGATGC
CGACGCGAAGCGGGTAGATATCACACTCTGTCTGGCTTTTGGCTGTGACGCACAGTTCATAGAGATAACC
TTCACCCGGTTGCCAGAGGTGCGGATTCACCACTTGCAAAGTCCCGCTAGTGCCTTGTCCAGTTGCAACC
ACCTGTTGATCCGCATCACGCAGTTCAACGCTGACATCACCATTGGCCACCACCTGCCAGTCAACAGACG
CGTGGTTACAGTCTTGCGCGACATGCGTCACCACGGTGATATCGTCCACCCAGGTGTTCGGCGTGGTGTA
GAGCATTACGCTGCGATGGATTCCGGCATAGTTAAAGAAATCATGGAAGTAAGACTGCTTTTTCTTGCCG
TTTTCGTCGGTAATCACCATTCCCGGCGGGATAGTCTGCCAGTTCAGTTCGTTGTTCACACAAACGGTGA
TACGTACACTTTTCCCGGCAATAACATACGGCGTGACATCGGCTTCAAATGGCGTATAGCCGCCCTGATG
CTCCATCACTTCCTGATTATTGACCCACACTTTGCCGTAATGAGTGACCGCATCGAAACGCAGCACGATA
CGCTGGCCTGCCCAACCTTTCGGTATAAAGACTTCGCGCTGATACCAGACGTTGCCCGCATAATTACGAA
TATCTGCATCGGCGAACTGATCGTTAAAACTGCCTGGCACAGCAATTGCCCGGCTTTCTTGTAACGCGCT
TTCCCACCAACGCTGATCAATTCCACAGTTTTCGCGATCCAGACTGAATGCCCACAGGCCGTCGAGTTTT
TTGATTTCACGGGTTGGGGTTTCTACAGGACGGACCATATTTATAGGTGTAATTTATGTAGCTGTAATTT
TTACCTTATTAATATTTTTTACGCTTTGCATTCGACGACTGAACTCCCAAATATATGTTTAACTCGTCTT
GGTCGTTTGAATTTTTGTTGCTGTGTTTCCTAATATTTTCCATCACCTTAAATATGTTATTGTAATCCTC
AATGTTGAACTTGCAATTGGACACGGCATAGTTTTCCATAGTCGTGTAAAACATGGTATTGGCTGCATTG
TAATACATCCGACTGAGCGGGTACGGATCTATGTGTTTGAGCAGCCTGTTCAAAAACTCTGCATCGTCGC
AAAACGGAATTTCGTCGACAGATCTGATCATGGAGATAATTAAAATGATAACCATCTCGCAAATAAATAA
GTATTTTACTGTTTTCGTAACAGTTTTGTAATAAAAAAACCTATAAATATAGGATCTATGGGTCATCACC
ATCATCATCACGGGTCCCTGCAGGACTCAGAAGTCAATCAAGAAGCTAAGCCAGAGGTCAAGCCAGAAGT
CAAGCCTGAGACTCACATCAATTTAAAGGTGTCCGATGGATCTTCAGAGATCTTCTTCAAGATCAAAAAG
ACCACTCCTTTAAGAAGGCTGATGGAAGCGTTCGCTAAAAGACAGGGTAAGGAAATGGACTCCTTAACGT
TCTTGTACGACGGTATTGAAATTCAAGCTGATCAGACCCCTGAAGATTTGGACATGGAGGATAACGATAT
TATTGAGGCTCACAGAGAACAGATTGGAGGATCCATGCACCACCATCACCACCATCACCACGAGAACCTT
TATTTCCAAGGAAACATCATGCTCAACAACGATGAGCTCGAATTTGAACAAGCTCCAGAATTCCTGCTCG
GCGACGGCTCTTTCGGCTCCGTATACCGTGCTGCTTATGAAGGCGAAGAAGTCGCCGTAAAGATCTTCAA
CAAGCACACCTCGCTCCGTCTGCTCCGTCAGGAACTGGTCGTTCTGTGTCATCTGCACCATCCGAGCCTC
ATCTCCCTGCTGGCCGCTGGCATCCGTCCTCGTATGCTGGTGATGGAGCTGGCATCCAAGGGCTCTCTCG
ACCGCCTGCTGCAGCAGGACAAGGCTTCTCTGACCCGTACTCTGCAGCATCGTATCGCTCTGCATGTAGC
TGACGGCCTGCGTTATCTTCATTCTGCAATGATCATTTATCGCGACCTGAAACCTCATAATGTACTGCTG
TTTACTCTGTACCCGAACGCTGCCATCATCGCTAAGATTGCAGACTATGGTATTGCGCAGTACTGCTGCC
GCATGGGCATTAAAACAAGCGAAGGTACGCCGGGTTTCCGTGCTCCAGAAGTGGCTCGTGGCAACGTTAT
TTACAACCAGCAAGCTGACGTTTACTCGTTCGGTCTGCTCCTGTACGATATCCTGACTACCGGCGGCCGT
ATCGTAGAAGGTCTGAAGTTCCCTAACGAATTCGACGAACTGGAAATCCAGGGCAAGCTGCCAGACCCGG
TTAAAGAATACGGTTGCGCTCCGTGGCCGATGGTAGAGAAGCTCATCAAACAGTGCCTTAAAGAAAACCC
TCAGGAACGTCCAACCTCTGCTCAAGTGTTCGACATCCTTAACAGCGCTGAACTCGTCTGTCTGACTCGC
CGTATTCTCCTGCCTAAGAATGTTATCGTGGAATGTATGGTTGCTACTCACCATAACTCTCGCAACGCTT
CCATCTGGCTCGGCTGTGGCCACACTGACCGTTGATAAGCTTGCGGCCGCACTCGAGCACCACCACCACC
ACCACTAACCTAGGTAGCTGAGCGCATGCAAGCTGATCCGGGTTATTAGTACATTTATTAAGCGCTAGAT
TCTGTGCGTTGTTGATTTACAGACAATTGTTGTACGTATTTTAATAATTCATTAAATTTATAATCTTTAG
GGTGGTATGTTAGAGCGAAAATCAAATGATTTTCAGCGTCTTTATATCTGAATTTAAATATTAAATCCTC
AATAGATTTGTAAAATAGGTTTCGATTAGTTTCAAACAAGGGTTGTTTTTCCGAACCGATGGCTGGACTA
TCTAATGGATTTTCGCTCAACGCCACAAAACTTGCCAAATCTTGTAGCAGCAATCTAGCTTTGTCGATAT
TCGTTTGTGTTTTGTTTTGTAATAAAGGTTCGACGTCGTTCAAAATATTATGCGCTTTTGTATTTCTTTC
ATCACTGTCGTTAGTGTACAATTGACTCGACGTAAACACGTTAAATAGAGCTTGGACATATTTAACATCG
GGCGTGTTAGCTTTATTAGGCCGATTATCGTCGTCGTCCCAACCCTCGTCGTTAGAAGTTGCTTCCGAAG
ACGATTTTGCCATAGCCACACGACGCCTATTAATTGTGTCGGCTAACACGTCCGCGATCAAATTTGTAGT
TGAGCTTTTTGGAATTATTTCTGATTGCGGGCGTTTTTGGGCGGGTTTCAATCTAACTGTGCCCGATTTT
AATTCAGACAACACGTTAGAAAGCGATGGTGCAGGCGGTGGTAACATTTCAGACGGCAAATCTACTAATG
GCGGCGGTGGTGGAGCTGATGATAAATCTACCATCGGTGGAGGCGCAGGCGGGGCTGGCGGCGGAGGCGG
AGGCGGAGGTGGTGGCGGTGATGCAGACGGCGGTTTAGGCTCAAATGTCTCTTTAGGCAACACAGTCGGC
ACCTCAACTATTGTACTGGTTTCGGGCGCCGTTTTTGGTTTGACCGGTCTGAGACGAGTGCGATTTTTTT
CGTTTCTAATAGCTTCCAACAATTGTTGTCTGTCGTCTAAAGGTGCAGCGGGTTGAGGTTCCGTCGGCAT
TGGTGGAGCGGGCGGCAATTCAGACATCGATGGTGGTGGTGGTGGTGGAGGCGCTGGAATGTTAGGCACG
GGAGAAGGTGGTGGCGGCGGTGCCGCCGGTATAATTTGTTCTGGTTTAGTTTGTTCGCGCACGATTGTGG
GCACCGGCGCAGGCGCCGCTGGCTGCACAACGGAAGGTCGTCTGCTTCGAGGCAGCGCTTGGGGTGGTGG
CAATTCAATATTATAATTGGAATACAAATCGTAAAAATCTGCTATAAGCATTGTAATTTCGCTATCGTTT
ACCGTGCCGATATTTAACAACCGCTCAATGTAAGCAATTGTATTGTAAAGAGATTGTCTCAAGCTCGGAT
CGATCCCGCACGCCGATAACAAGCCTTTTCATTTTTACTACAGCATTGTAGTGGCGAGACACTTCGCTGT
CGTCGAGGTTTAAACGCTTCCTCGCTCACTGACTCGCTGCGCTCGGTCGTTCGGCTGCGGCGAGCGGTAT
CAGCTCACTCAAAGGCGGTAATACGGTTATCCACAGAATCAGGGGATAACGCAGGAAAGAACATGTGAGC
AAAAGGCCAGCAAAAGGCCAGGAACCGTAAAAAGGCCGCGTTGCTGGCGTTTTTCCATAGGCTCCGCCCC
CCTGACGAGCATCACAAAAATCGACGCTCAAGTCAGAGGTGGCGAAACCCGACAGGACTATAAAGATACC
AGGCGTTTCCCCCTGGAAGCTCCCTCGTGCGCTCTCCTGTTCCGACCCTGCCGCTTACCGGATACCTGTC
CGCCTTTCTCCCTTCGGGAAGCGTGGCGCTTTCTCATAGCTCACGCTGTAGGTATCTCAGTTCGGTGTAG
GTCGTTCGCTCCAAGCTGGGCTGTGTGCACGAACCCCCCGTTCAGCCCGACCGCTGCGCCTTATCCGGTA
ACTATCGTCTTGAGTCCAACCCGGTAAGACACGACTTATCGCCACTGGCAGCAGCCACTGGTAACAGGAT
TAGCAGAGCGAGGTATGTAGGCGGTGCTACAGAGTTCTTGAAGTGGTGGCCTAACTACGGCTACACTAGA
AGGACAGTATTTGGTATCTGCGCTCTGCTGAAGCCAGTTACCTTCGGAAAAAGAGTTGGTAGCTCTTGAT
CCGGCAAACAAACCACCGCTGGTAGCGGTGGTTTTTTTGTTTGCAAGCAGCAGATTACGCGCAGAAAAAA
AGGATCTCAAGAAGATCCTTTGATCTTTTCTACGGGGTCTGACGCTCAGTGGAACGAAAACTCACGTTAA
GGGATTTTGGTCATGAGATTATCAAAAAGGATCTTCACCTAGATCCTTTTAAATTAAAAATGAAGTTTTA
AATCAATCTAAAGTATATATGAGTAAACTTGGTCTGACAGTTACCAATGCTTAATCAGTGAGGCACCTAT
CTCAGCGATCTGTCTATTTCGTTCATCCATAGTTGCCTGACTCCCCGTCGTGTAGATAACTACGATACGG
GAGGGCTTACCATCTGGCCCCAGTGCTGCAATGATACCGCGAGACCCACGCTCACCGGCTCCAGATTTAT
CAGCAATAAACCAGCCAGCCGGAAGGGCCGAGCGCAGAAGTGGTCCTGCAACTTTATCCGCCTCCATCCA
GTCTATTAATTGTTGCCGGGAAGCTAGAGTAAGTAGTTCGCCAGTTAATAGTTTGCGCAACGTTGTTGCC
ATTGCTACAGGCATCGTGGTGTCACGCTCGTCGTTTGGTATGGCTTCATTCAGCTCCGGTTCCCAACGAT
CAAGGCGAGTTACATGATCCCCCATGTTGTGCAAAAAAGCGGTTAGCTCCTTCGGTCCTCCGATCGTTGT
CAGAAGTAAGTTGGCCGCAGTGTTATCACTCATGGTTATGGCAGCACTGCATAATTCTCTTACTGTCATG
CCATCCGTAAGATGCTTTTCTGTGACTGGTGAGTACTCAACCAAGTCATTCTGAGAATAGTGTATGCGGC
GACCGAGTTGCTCTTGCCCGGCGTCAATACGGGATAATACCGCGCCACATAGCAGAACTTTAAAAGTGCT
CATCATTGGAAAACGTTCTTCGGGGCGAAAACTCTCAAGGATCTTACCGCTGTTGAGATCCAGTTCGATG
TAACCCACTCGTGCACCCAACTGATCTTCAGCATCTTTTACTTTCACCAGCGTTTCTGGGTGAGCAAAAA
CAGGAAGGCAAAATGCCGCAAAAAAGGGAATAAGGGCGACACGGAAATGTTGAATACTCATACTCTTCCT
TTTTCAATATTATTGAAGCATTTATCAGGGTTATTGTCTCATGAGCGGATACATATTTGAATGTATTTAG
AAAAATAAACAAATAGGGGTTCCGCGCACATTTCCCCGAAAAGTGCCACCTG
[124 nt withheld, positions 8173-8296]
C
[91 nt withheld, positions 8298-8388]
A
[49 nt withheld, positions 8390-8438]
CCTTTGACGTTGGAGTCCACGTTCTTT
[37 nt withheld, positions 8466-8502]
ACCCTATCTCGGTCTATTCTTTTGATTTATAAGGGATTTTGCCGATTTCGGCCTATTGGTTAAAAAATGA
GCTGATTTAACAAAAATTTAACGCGAATTTTAACAAAATATTAACGTTTACAATTTCCCATTCGCCATTC
AGGCTGCGCAACTGTTGGGAAGGGCGATCGGTGCGGGCCTCTTCGCTATTACGCCA
Features (pLannotate 1.2.2; 15 found; start..end, strand, type, name):
    329..453     +  CDS            lef2: baculovirus late expression factor 2
    491..1096    +  CDS            ORF603: baculovirus ORF603 protein
   1167..2972    -  CDS            GUS: β-glucuronidase; uidA (or gusA) from E. coli
   2987..3302    -  promoter       p6.9 promoter: Autographa californica p6.9; baculovirus late basic protein promoter
   3317..3408    +  promoter       polyhedrin promoter: polh from Autographa californica; promoter for the baculovirus polyhedrin gene
   3454..3740    +  CDS            SUMO (fragment): cleavable ubiquitin-like protein tag; S. cerevisiae SMT3 (truncated and modified); modified to prevent cleavage by eukaryotic SUMO proteases
   3793..4722    +  CDS            LRRK2 (fragment): LRRK2_HUMAN - Also known as PARK8. Experimental evidence at protein level: Swiss-Prot protein existence level 1. Serine/threonine-protein kinase which phosphorylates a broad range of proteins involved in multiple processes such as neuronal plasticity, autophagy, and vesicle trafficking (PubMed:20949042, PubMed:22012985, PubMed:26824392, PubMed:29125462, PubMed:28720718, PubMed:29127255, PubMed:30398148, PubMed:29212815, PubMed:30635421, PubMed:21850687, PubMed:23395371, PubMed:17114044, PubMed:24687852, PubMed:26014385, PubMed:25201882). Is a key regulator of RAB GTPases by regulating the GTP/
   4748..4765    +  CDS            9xHis (fragment): 9xHis affinity tag
   4802..6159    +  misc_recomb    baculovirus recombination region (ORF1629): contains part of ORF1629
   6157..6234    -  CDS            P61 (fragment): P78_NPVAC - Experimental evidence at protein level: Swiss-Prot protein existence level 1. Plays a role in the transport of the nucleocapsids from the cytoplasm toward the host nucleus together with the host actin- polymerizing Arp2/3 complex. From Autographa californica nuclear polyhedrosis virus (AcMNPV).
   6422..7010    -  rep_origin     ori: high-copy-number ColE1/pMB1/pBR322/pUC origin of replication
   7181..8041    -  CDS            AmpR: β-lactamase; bla; confers resistance to ampicillin, carbenicillin, and related antibiotics
   8042..8146    -  promoter       AmpR promoter: bla
   8173..8628    +  rep_origin     f1 ori (sequence partly withheld): f1 bacteriophage origin of replication; arrow indicates direction of (+) strand synthesis
   8633..1       -  CDS            lacZα (fragment) (across the origin): LacZα fragment of β-galactosidase; lacZ fragment
