[The description below was written by a language model from this plasmid's Addgene catalogue record and pLannotate feature annotations shown in this document.]
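Description:
pBACgus_Sumostar/LRRK2 1867-2176 is a baculovirus transfer plasmid built on the Novagen pBACgus_SUMOstar backbone, designed to generate recombinant Autographa californica nucleopolyhedrovirus for protein expression in insect cells. In E. coli it is maintained as a high-copy plasmid through a ColE1/pUC-type origin and selected with ampicillin via the β-lactamase gene. An f1 phage origin and a residual lacZα fragment are also annotated. The expression region is flanked by baculoviral sequences, lef2/ORF603 on one side and the ORF1629 recombination region on the other, which direct homologous recombination with viral DNA so that the cassette is transferred into the polyhedrin locus.

The payload is a fragment of human LRRK2 covering amino acids 1867-2176, placed downstream of the very late polyhedrin (polH) promoter as a fusion to SUMOstar. This tag is a modified yeast SMT3 sequence altered to resist cleavage by endogenous eukaryotic SUMO proteases, so the fusion stays intact in insect cells. The catalogue lists an N-terminal 6xHis tag on the SUMO module and a His-TEV element ahead of the LRRK2 fragment. These would allow metal-affinity purification and protease removal of the tags, although neither is resolved in the feature table. The table does show a short His-tag fragment just downstream of the LRRK2 coding region, and the record does not say whether it is in frame and translated. In the opposite orientation, the baculovirus late p6.9 promoter drives E. coli β-glucuronidase (GUS), giving a colorimetric marker for identifying recombinant virus. The record states no explicit purpose, but the design fits production and purification of this LRRK2 fragment, a protein linked to Parkinson's disease (PARK8).
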