Addgene plasmid #40392: pBACgus_Sumostar/LRRK2 1867-2176
Depositing lab: Michael J Fox Foundation MJFF. Depositing organization: Michael J Fox Foundation.
Backbone
  Vector backbone: pBACgus_SUMOstar
  Backbone manufacturer: Novagen
  Vector type: Baculovirus
Growth in bacteria
  Bacterial resistance: Ampicillin, 100 μg/mL
  Growth temperature: 37°C
  Growth strain: Top10
  Copy number: High Copy
Gene/Insert 1
  Gene/Insert name: SUMO
  Species: Synthetic
  Promoter: polH
  Tag / fusion protein: 6xHis (N terminal on insert)
  Cloning method: Restriction Enzyme; 5′ cloning site BamHI (destroyed during cloning); 3′ cloning site HindIII (destroyed during cloning)
  Sequencing primers: 5′ DSP2466For:GAATTTCGTCGACAGATC; 3′ DSP2466Rev:AATAACCCGGATCAGCTT
Gene/Insert 2
  Gene/Insert name: LRRK2
  Species: H. sapiens (human)
  Mutation: aa1867-2176
  Entrez Gene: LRRK2 (a.k.a. AURA17, DARDARIN, PARK8, RIPK7, ROCO2)
  Tag / fusion protein: HisTEV (N terminal on insert)
Terms and licenses: Academic/Nonprofit Terms; Industry Terms
How to cite: pBACgus_Sumostar/LRRK2 1867-2176 was a gift from Michael J Fox Foundation MJFF (Addgene plasmid # 40392 ; http://n2t.net/addgene:40392 ; RRID:Addgene_40392)
