>Addgene plasmid #40392 | pBACgus_Sumostar/LRRK2 1867-2176 | addgene partial sequence | sequence record 53042 | DSP2466Rev 5'-AATAACCCGGATCAGCTT-3'
GGTGGTGGTGGTGGTGCTCGAGTGCGGCCGCAAGCTTATCATCAACGGTCAGTGTGGCCACAGCCGAGCC
AGATGGAAGCGTTGCGAGAGTTATGGTGAGTAGCAACCATACATTCCACGATAACATTCTTAGGCAGGAG
AATACGGCGAGTCAGACAGACGAGTTCAGCGCTGTTAAGGATGTCGAACACTTGAGCAGAGGTTGGACGT
TCCTGAGGGTTTTCTTTAAGGCACTGTTTGATGAGCTTCTCTACCATCGGCCACGGAGCGCAACCGTATT
CTTTAACCGGGTCTGGCAGCTTGCCCTGGATTTCCAGTTCGTCGAATTCGTTAGGGAACTTCAGACCTTC
TACGATACGGCCGCCGGTAGTCAGGATATCGTACAGGAGCAGACCGAACGAGTAAACGTCAGCTTGCTGG
TTGTAAATAACGTTGCCACGAGCCACTTCTGGAGCACGGAAACCCGGCGTACCTTCGCTTGTTTTAATGC
CCATGCGGCAGCAGTACTGCGCAATACCATAGTCTGCAATCTTAGCGATGATGGCAGCGTTCGGGTACAG
AGTAAACAGCAGTACATTATGAGGTTTCAGGTCGCGATAAATGATCATTGCAGAATGAAGATAACGCAGG
CCGTCAGCTACATGCAGAGCGATACGATGCTGCAGAGTACGGGTCAGAGAAGCCTTGTCCTGCTGCAGCA
GGCGGTCGAGAGAGCCCTTGGATGCCAGCTCCATCACCAGCATACGAGGACGGATGCCAGCGGCCAGCAG
GGAGATGAGGCTCGGATGGTGCAGATGACACAGAACGACCAGTTCCTGACGGAG
