>Addgene plasmid #40392 | pBACgus_Sumostar/LRRK2 1867-2176 | addgene partial sequence | sequence record 53043 | DSP2466For 5'-GAATTTCGTCGACAGATC-3'
TAAATAAGTATTTTACTGTTTTCGTAACAGTTTTGTAATAAAAAAACCTATAAATATAGGATCTATGGGT
CATCACCATCATCATCACGGGTCCCTGCAGGACTCAGAAGTCAATCAAGAAGCTAAGCCAGAGGTCAAGC
CAGAAGTCAAGCCTGAGACTCACATCAATTTAAAGGTGTCCGATGGATCTTCAGAGATCTTCTTCAAGAT
CAAAAAGACCACTCCTTTAAGAAGGCTGATGGAAGCGTTCGCTAAAAGACAGGGTAAGGAAATGGACTCC
TTAACGTTCTTGTACGACGGTATTGAAATTCAAGCTGATCAGACCCCTGAAGATTTGGACATGGAGGATA
ACGATATTATTGAGGCTCACAGAGAACAGATTGGAGGATCCATGCACCACCATCACCACCATCACCACGA
GAACCTTTATTTCCAAGGAAACATCATGCTCAACAACGATGAGCTCGAATTTGAACAAGCTCCAGAATTC
CTGCTCGGCGACGGCTCTTTCGGCTCCGTATACCGTGCTGCTTATGAAGGCGAAGAAGTCGCCGTAAAGA
TCTTCAACAAGCACACCTCGCTCCGTCTGCTCCGTCAGGAACTGGTCGTTCTGTGTCATCTGCACCATCC
GAGCCTCATCTCCCTGCTGGCCGCTGGCATCCGTCCTCGTATGCTGGTGATGGAGCTGGCATCCAAGGGC
TCTCTCGACCGCCTGCTGCAGCAGGACAAGGCTTCTCTGACCCGTACTCTGCAGCATCGTATCGCTCTGC
ATGTAGCTGACGGCCTGCGTTATCTTCATTCTGCAATGATCATTTATCGCGACCTGAAACCTCATAATGT
ACTGCTGTTTACTCTGTACCCGAACGCTGC
